Addgene plasmid #39745: KHBD00717
Depositing lab: Bart Deplancke. Depositing organization: Swiss Federal Institute of Technology (EPFL). Publication: Automated protein-DNA interaction screening of Drosophila regulatory elements. Korneel Hens, Jean-Daniel Feuz, Alina Isakova, Antonina Lagovitina, Andreas Massouras, Julien Bryois, Patrick Callaerts, Susan E. Celniker, Bart Deplancke. Nat Methods. 2011 Oct 30;8(12):1065-70. 10.1038/nmeth.1763 PubMed 22037703.
Backbone
  Vector backbone: pDONR221
  Backbone manufacturer: Invitrogen
  Backbone size w/o insert (bp): 2536
  Vector type: Gateway DONR vector
Growth in bacteria
  Bacterial resistance: Kanamycin, 50 μg/mL
  Growth temperature: 37°C
  Growth strain: DH5alpha
  Copy number: High Copy
Gene/Insert
  Gene/Insert name: CG12124 (alt name: FBgn0030112)
  Species: D. melanogaster (fly)
  Insert size (bp): 5511
  Entrez Gene: mxc (a.k.a. Dmel_CG12124, CG12058, CG12124, Dmel\CG12124, Dmel_CG12058, MPM-2, MPM2, MXC, Mxc, NPAT, dNPAT, l(1)mbn, mpm2)
  Promoter: none
  Cloning method: Gateway Cloning
  Sequencing primers: 5′ M13-F20; 3′ M13R
Terms and licenses: Academic/Nonprofit Terms; Industry Terms: Not Available to Industry
Depositor comments: Please note that the ORFs in this collection were cloned open-ended (without a stop codon).
How to cite: KHBD00717 was a gift from Bart Deplancke (Addgene plasmid # 39745 ; http://n2t.net/addgene:39745 ; RRID:Addgene_39745)
