[The description below was written by a language model from this plasmid's Addgene catalogue record.]
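Description:
KHBD00717 is a Gateway entry clone built in the pDONR221 backbone, carrying the open reading frame of the Drosophila melanogaster gene CG12124, also known as mxc (multi sex combs; the fly NPAT homologue). The insert is recorded as about 5.5 kb in a backbone of roughly 2.5 kb. It is a high-copy plasmid propagated in standard E. coli cloning strains under kanamycin selection. No feature table is provided, so individual elements cannot be confirmed from the record. In general, an ORF recombined into pDONR221 replaces the donor vector's counter-selection cassette and ends up flanked by attL recombination sites. The M13 forward and reverse sites listed as sequencing primers lie outside the insert.

The record lists no promoter, which fits an entry clone: the plasmid is not meant to express the gene itself but to serve as a transferable source of the coding sequence. The depositor notes that ORFs in this collection were cloned open-ended, without a stop codon. After an LR recombination into a destination vector, the coding sequence can therefore be read through into a C-terminal tag or fusion partner as well as joined to N-terminal ones. The clone belongs to a collection associated with work on automated protein–DNA interaction screening of Drosophila regulatory elements. This suggests its intended use is shuttling the ORF into expression or screening vectors for such assays, although the specific destination vectors are not stated.
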