>Addgene plasmid #39745 | KHBD00717 | depositor partial sequence | sequence record 50185 | KHBD00717 sequence 5511 bps
ATGGAGTCGATTGTCCTGCATTCGGACGTGGCTCGCTTGGTCCTGGGCTACCTAGTCAACCAGAATCTAA
AAAGGGCCGCACGCACTCTGTGTCGCACATCGCCTCACCTGCGCCACGAGTTCCTGGCCCTTAAACAGGG
CCTGCAGACGCACAACTTCCTTCACGGGGGTCTGGAGGAGATAATCTGCGAGCATGTCAAGATCACAAGC
TTGGTGGCCGGTGCCGTGCAGAAGCTGCCGCTGGATATGCGTATGCAGCTGCAGCAGATGAAGCTGTCCG
AACGGGTCAGCGAACTGATAGCCGCCGGCGAGAGGAGTAGCTGTACCAATGAAAGCAGCACCCCAGGCGA
GCCCACCATATCACAGTCGCATCGCAAGAGAAGGCGCTTGCGCACCCATTCTCCCGTGAACAGCATTTCT
TCGCCTTCGTTTAGCAAGCGACCGCGTCTGCTGCCGCCACACTTCTACTGCAGCGTTAACCGCGACAAGG
TCAGGCAGAGTTTCCTAGGCAGCCAGGATGACTGCGAGGCGGAACTGGACGAAGAGGATGGCGAGAGCAC
AACGGCCACCGAGGACTTGGAGGAGGATGACTTACTTCCGGCGAATGGTCCTGGTCCGCGCAACAATTCC
ACGCCGCGCCAAGGTCATACCGAGTCCAATCCACTTCTGCTCACGCCGCAAAGCATGCCTGAACTGGCCT
GCGCGATAATTAAGAATCAAGACTTCCAGGAGACGCTGGTAAAGAATATTAACGTAGCGCTGCAGACGGT
GACTGTTAACAATCCGTCGGTAAGCTGTGACGCCATGTTGGATGGTCTAGTGAAGAACATACTGGAGGCC
ACCGAGAAGGATCCCTCGTTCGATCGCATCATACAGGAGGTGGTGATCGGGGATGAACCATTGGCAAATG
AGGAGGACCCTGGTGTGTCGCCTGCCTCTGATGCTGCTGGGGCTGCTATTGTTCCCGCTGCTGATGGAGA
TGTGCTGCCGACAGAACAGGCCGTGGATCCCGTGCCGCCGCAAACACCGCTTATCATTCGCACCGCCGTT
GCAGCCACCGCAGGAACCAATGCAGATCCCAATTTCTCCATCTCCAAGCTTATCGTACTGAACTCCAACG
AGAGTGTCCAAAAAATGGTTGCTGGTTTGGATACGTCCAATATCAGCTTTACAAGCGAAGGCCTCAATAT
AAATTTTGCCGATCCAGCGTCAATGCTCAGCGAGGTGGAGGCGACAGCTGCTGGTCAGGTTTGTGTGGAC
GCCACCACCGGGCAGCTGACGTTTCCCATGTACCTCTCGAACGGTGGACTGCTGTCGCATCTTCCATTCC
TGGTGAACAACGAGTGGGTAGCCCAGCAACTTGGGCCGGATGCCTTTGCCAACATTGATGACTCGCACAT
TGAGATATCGCTGCCGGAGCCGATTACTCTGTCTGCCAATCAGCTGCCCCCCAATTCCATTATCATTAGC
AGCGCCCAGAAACAACCACCTCCCCCAAGCGTGGAGCCTCCAGTCCAGTTGATAAAAGATGCAGCCAAAG
TGGACAACAAGGCGGGCCAGGGAACGGCGGCAAAAGAGCAACCGATAGATCAACTAGAGGAGGAGCAGCG
AAAGTTTCCACCCGCATCCCTGGATTCATCTAGACAAGTCATGGAGAGAGTGACACCATCGACGTCGGGA
ATAATTAACGTAAAGGCCTTTCGTAGCTTATCCACTCCCCGAAAGAGAACTTCGCATGTACGAACATTAA
CTTTTTCCCCTAAGGTTCCTCCTGGTGGCGTCCTGCATTCCAATACGCCGCTCTCCACTAGGCGACCTGG
TTTGCTGGCCAAAGCCCAAGAGAAGCCAATTATCAACCATGTGGAGATCATCCAGGCCGCCTGCGACCTG
AGCTCAAACGAGGGCCTTGGAGGAGTGCCACCACTCTTCGCCATGGAGGAGTGCAGCAATCAGACGGTGA
TCAGGGCCCATCCTCCAGCTGCCGCTCCGTCAGCAGCTCCGGTTCCTCCGTTGGTGGCCACGCCCAAAAG
AAAACAGAAGCGACAAGCAGCGGTCAAGGCCTGCAAGCGAATCATCTCCCAGGCGGAATCGGAAACCAAG
ACGGATAAGGATCAAAAGAAAATTATGCCCAAAAATAACTCTGCCTGCAGCGCATCGTCGACCGCTCACG
ATGACAGCGCCGAGGCCAGCAAAGAGAATCTCCAGGAGCAGCAGAAGATTGAAGGAAAGCCAGATGTAGG
CTCCGTCGCCAGAGGAGACGCAGTTGTAGATAACGATATGGCCGCCTGGCAGCGCCAGTTGCATGGCTCC
AATTCTGACCTTGAAAATCGGCTGCGCGAGATTAACTCCAAGCGCGAGGAGGTAAAGGCCTCCGGACGCT
CGAGGCGTCCAAAGAAGAAAGATACACCCACTTCAGCTTCGTCGAGAGCACGAAAGGCTCCAATGGTCAA
AGCGAAGGCGGAGCCCATGAATCTGGCAAAGAAACCGCAGCGCAGTGTTGGGGATTCCACTGAGAAGATC
AACATCAAGATTATCACTCCTCAGAAACCAAAGCTCCTGAAGAAAAAGAAGGTGTTTGAGGCAAAAGAAG
AAATCATAGACGAAACCATAGAAGAAACCATAGACGAAACCCAAGCGGAGATCGAGGAAAAGGATCAGAA
GAAGAAAAGTGAACAAGGATGCATATATGCAAAGGATCAGGAGCAAGCGAAGGCCTTAGCGGCAGAACTG
TCGCGACCCAACATGGCCATGCTTCTGGACACTCCGTTTAAAGCATCTCCCATTGGAGCAGGAGCAAGCG
GAGCCGTAGAAGATGACACCACATCAAAGGAAGCTGGTGTTGGTGTAGCCGCTATCATCCCACCCACGCC
AGGAATGGCCATTCCACCTCTGGACACGCCATATGGCAAGTTGCCCAGTAGCAGCTTTCTCTTTGGTTCG
GATACCAAAAGTATTATGGATACGCCCCAGTTGAGTGCCATCACACCTGGATTTCGCTTGACACCTTTTG
GACAGATGCCCGGTACTCCGATAGGCAGTGCTGCCAAGACTGAGTACTCTTCAGGCAGTTCCTATTATCG
TCCGGATGAAGCGGAACACACCGATGCGAATGCGCAGTGCGCAATACAACAGTGGGGTGATCCGCAGGAT
AAGAAACAACCCAAGGTTCGGTCAACGCCCAAGAAGAAAAAGGTTGAGGCAGAGTATGAGCTTTCGCAAC
AAAAGAATCAAGAGCTAATAGAAATGGAGTGTTCAAAGAAAAGCCTTCATCCGGAGGACAAACATGCTGA
GGACAATAAGAAAACACCGAAAAGACCAGAGAAGCCAATGGATGAACATCTGAAGGAAACTGAAAACGAT
GGTGAAAAGAATGAAACGGTTTTAGAAAAGACACCAGATGCTGTGAAGCAACCCGTTGTCCTGTCCTTGG
AGCCCACCGTCCTTCGACGCGTTCGATCCTTTGGCAGTGAGGCGGTGGACAGTGCGGAGTCCGCTACCGC
TGGCTCATTTCCCTCCGATCAGCAGCAGCTTCCGCACTATAAACTTTTGCCTGGCCTGCCCGAGGCAATT
ATTGAAGGATCTAGTAATTCTAGCTCCTCGGCAACCAGTTCATCGTCCTCATCCAGTTCGAGCTCAAGCT
CCTCCAGTAGTTCATCATCGAGTTCCTCATCCTCGTCAAGTTCTCACAGCGGAAAGGGGGAAAGCAGAGG
GGAAGAGGCAAATGGCGAGAATGCCGACGAAAAGTGCAGCAAGAAAAAGGAGATGCTACTAAACATAGAT
AACTTATCGAACATTAGCAGCACGGAAGACGAAGAGTGGCTGAAGGCAGCCGGTTCTGAGGATGCAGTTC
TGCCCATGCTTGCTATCGACAGTCAGCCAGGTCAGTTAGTTAGCCAGGACGGGGAGGTCCGCTATCCTAT
CCGGAATTGGCTGACACCAAGCAAAGAGCAGGCCCAGGAGGCGGATACCAGTGGAGAACAGCAAACAAAA
CCTACACCTCCTAAACCGGTGGCTGCTCCTGTTCCGCCTCCGCCGCTTCCTCTAACACCGCCAGCTGCTC
CTCCGCCGCCTCCACCGCCTCCGCCAGAGGCGGACGATCCTTCATCCGTCGCTCTTCCAACGGCCTCTAC
AAGCCGTCAGGAACACCAACGCCAGCAGCTGAATGAAAAACGCCAACGTGTAGTGGCCAAGTTTAAGGAG
CAACCCCAACCGATCAAAGGTCAAGGGAGAAAGACTGCCAACAAGAAGCTCACTGCAATGCGTGAAAATG
CCAAACTGGCCAATCCAAGCAGTCAAAAATCGCCAAAAAATCGAAAGCACATCGAACCACTGAAAACAAA
AGCAGCTAAAAAGCAAATAGAACCAAATCCGAATGTTAAGTCCACAGAGGCTACTGGTCCGCCAGTCGGT
GCCGCCACAGATGCGCCAGCAGATCCGCCAGCCGGCAAATTGGATCCCGCTCTGCTCATGGCCCTCAATC
TATCTGCGAAAAAACAGGAATCATTACCGATTGTAATCAAACCAAAGGTAAATCGAGCAGCGGTTGAAAT
TGCGGCACAGCCTGCCCCTGGAAAACGTGGACGCCCGAAAAAGGTACAGAACGGGGAGCCAGCCAATCTC
TGTATGCGACGATCCTCGCGCCTAGTCGAAAATAAAACTCCTGCTCCGGAAGATCTCTCCAAATCCACTG
AAGGAGCAAAGACGAAGACCCAAATCAAGGCAAATACCAAGAAACCGGCCAAGAAACGTGTCGAGGCAAG
GGTACCCTCCTCCACAACCGATGCTCCGGCACTGCCCATTGTAGCGGAGGCGGAATCCACCCAAAAATCT
CCAAAGCAAAAGCCGCAAATTCAGCAAACAATACAAGAACCTAAACAGGATCCACCGCCATCGAAATGCG
ATTCGGAGCCCGATGACAGCGACTTCGAGCAGGACATGTGCCTGAGCAGCAGCCAGGAGCGTTTTACCTA
TAATTTCACATATGCGGACAACGGACCAAAGTCCAGCAATCCGATGATACGTCAGCCATCGAGCTATTTC
AAAAGCTATCAGATGCGCTTGATGACCGATGACGAACAGCTGCATACGCTGCGCATAGCCAGTGCCCAGG
TGCTCTGTCTGGGCCAACCGGTGGCCAGCGCCATTCGCAATATACCCAAGAAGCGGATACGCCGCCTGAC
CGGCAATAGTGGCGGGACAGCGGCAACAGGGGGAAGTGCAAGTGTAAGTGGAGGAAGTGGAACGGGAGCG
GAAGTTGCTGCTGCTGGCGAACAGCCTTCGGCCACATCTACGCCGCTGGTGGAGAAGCCCCCATCCAGGA
GTGGGCCGCAAGATGAGGAAGATCTGGAGGTGGCCACCATCAATTCAGCTCCGATAGCAGCGAACAGCAG
CAGCGGAATTGGCGGCGAGGAGACACCGGAGAACTCTGCGCAGCAGAAGGAGCTGCAGAGCGAGAACCAC
ATCGTGGAGTTCGAGGACATCGAGTCGATACTCTCACATCTGCACGGCACC
