>Addgene plasmid #39745 | KHBD00717 | addgene partial sequence | sequence record 52341 | M13Rev
GCTTTCTTATAATGCCAACTTTGTACAAGAAAGTTGGCAAGGTGCCGTGCAGATGTGAGAGTATCGACTC
GATGTCCTCGAACTCCACGATGTGGTTCTCGCTCTGCAGCTCCTTCTGCTGCGCAGAGTTCTCCGGTGTC
TCCTCGCCGCCAATTCCGCTGCTGCTGTTCGCTGCTATCGGAGCTGAATTGATGGTGGCCACCTCCAGAT
CTTCCTCATCTTGCGGCCCACTCCTGGATGGGGGCTTCTCCACCAGCGGCGTAGATGTGGCCGAAGGCTG
TTCGCCAGCAGCAGCAACTTCCGCTCCCGTTCCACTTCCTCCACTTACACTTGCACTTCCCCCTGTTGCC
GCTGTCCCGCCACTATTGCCGGTCAGGCGGCGTATCCGCTTCTTGGGTATATTGCGAATGGCGCTGGCCA
CCGGTTGGCCCAGACAGAGCACCTGGGCACTGGCTATGCGCAGCGTATGCAGCTGTTCGTCATCGGTCAT
CAAGCGCATCTGATAGCTTTTGAAATAGCTCGATGGCTGACGTATCATCGGATTGCTGGACTTTGGTCCG
TTGTCCGCATATGTGAAATTATAGGTAAAACGCTCCTGGCTGCTGCTCAGGCACATGTCCTGCTCGAAGT
CGCTGTCATCGGGCTCCGAATCGCATTTCGATGGCGGTGGATC
